Addgene plasmid #130810: pAG330 td-FAST
Purpose: Expresses td-FAST in mammalian cells
Depositing lab: Arnaud Gautier. Depositing organization: CNRS UMR 8640, Processus d'Activation Sélectif par Transfert d'Energie Uni-électronique ou Radiatif (PASTEUR). Publication: Improved Chemical-Genetic Fluorescent Markers for Live Cell Microscopy. Tebo AG, Pimenta FM, Zhang Y, Gautier A. Biochemistry. 2018 Oct 2;57(39):5648-5653. doi: 10.1021/acs.biochem.8b00649. Epub 2018 Sep 17. PubMed 30204425.
Backbone
  Vector backbone: pIRES
  Backbone size w/o insert (bp): 4004
  Total vector size (bp): 4765
  Vector type: Mammalian Expression
  Selectable markers: Neomycin (select with G418)
Growth in bacteria
  Bacterial resistance: Kanamycin, 50 μg/mL
  Growth temperature: 37°C
  Growth strain: DH5alpha
  Copy number: High Copy
Gene/Insert
  Gene/Insert name: td-FAST (alt names: tdFAST, tdFAST1; tandem FAST, tandem FAST1; tandem fluorescence-activating and absorption-shifting tag)
  Species: Synthetic
  Insert size (bp): 761
  Promoter: CMV
  Tag / fusion protein: myc-tag (C terminal on insert)
  Cloning method: Gibson Cloning
  Sequencing primers: 5′ CGCAAATGGGCGGTAGGCGTG
Terms and licenses: Academic/Nonprofit Terms; Industry Terms: Not Available to Industry
How to cite: pAG330 td-FAST was a gift from Arnaud Gautier (Addgene plasmid # 130810 ; http://n2t.net/addgene:130810 ; RRID:Addgene_130810)
