[The description below was written by a language model from this plasmid's Addgene catalogue record and pLannotate feature annotations shown in this document.]
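Description:
pAG330 td-FAST is a 4,765 bp mammalian expression plasmid, catalogued as built on a pIRES backbone, that drives expression of td-FAST, a synthetic tandem dimer of the fluorescence-activating and absorption-shifting tag. It is maintained at high copy in E. coli through a ColE1/pUC-type origin and also carries an f1 phage origin. A single Tn5 aminoglycoside phosphotransferase gene (NeoR/KanR) serves both hosts. A bacterial bla-type promoter placed just upstream of the SV40 enhancer/early promoter lets it confer kanamycin resistance in bacteria and G418 resistance in mammalian cells, with an HSV TK polyadenylation signal terminating the cassette. Despite the backbone name, no IRES element is annotated in either feature table.

The payload sits downstream of the human CMV immediate-early enhancer and promoter. The annotation tool identifies two consecutive coding segments matching the photoactive yellow protein of Halorhodospira halophila, separated by a short linker. This is consistent with FAST being an engineered derivative of that protein, here duplicated head to tail to form the roughly 760 bp insert. A C-terminal myc epitope tag follows, allowing antibody detection, and the transcript ends at an SV40 poly(A) signal. The short SV40 large T antigen, ble and bGH poly(A) fragments in the tables appear to be backbone remnants rather than functional parts. The depositor sequence and the repository's sequencing result have the same length and feature order, differing only in a small shift of the numbering origin.

FAST-type tags are not fluorescent on their own but light up on reversibly binding an added fluorogenic ligand. The construct is intended for expressing td-FAST as a chemical-genetic fluorescent marker for live-cell microscopy in mammalian cells.
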