Features (pLannotate 1.2.2; 16 found; start..end, strand, type, name):
     61..364     +  enhancer       CMV enhancer: human cytomegalovirus immediate early enhancer
    365..568     +  promoter       CMV promoter: human cytomegalovirus (CMV) immediate early promoter
    591..614     +  misc_feature   MCS (fragment): multiple cloning site
    621..995     +  CDS            pyp: PYP_HALHA - Experimental evidence at protein level: Swiss-Prot protein existence level 1. Photoactive blue light protein. Probably functions as a photoreceptor for a negative phototaxis response. From Halorhodospira halophila (Ectothiorhodospira halophila).
   1017..1388    +  CDS            pyp: PYP_HALHA - Experimental evidence at protein level: Swiss-Prot protein existence level 1. Photoactive blue light protein. Probably functions as a photoreceptor for a negative phototaxis response. From Halorhodospira halophila (Ectothiorhodospira halophila).
   1398..1424    +  CDS            Myc (fragment): Myc (human c-Myc proto-oncogene) epitope tag
   1447..1530    +  CDS            large T antigen (fragment): large T antigen from SV40 (simian virus 40)
   1553..1674    +  polyA_signal   SV40 poly(A) signal: SV40 polyadenylation signal
   1708..2136    -  rep_origin     f1 ori (sequence partly withheld): f1 bacteriophage origin of replication; arrow indicates direction of (+) strand synthesis
   2163..2267    +  promoter       AmpR promoter: bla
   2269..2626    +  promoter       SV40 promoter: SV40 enhancer and early promoter
   2661..3455    +  CDS            NeoR/KanR: aminoglycoside phosphotransferase from Tn5; aph(3')-II (or nptII); confers resistance to neomycin, kanamycin, and G418 (Geneticin®)
   3476..3628    +  CDS            ble (fragment): BLE_KLEPN - Experimental evidence at protein level: Swiss-Prot protein existence level 1. Binding protein with a strong affinity to the bleomycin family of antibiotics. Binds to CL990; an antimitotic-antibiotic compound. From Klebsiella pneumoniae.
   3687..3734    +  polyA_signal   HSV TK poly(A) signal: herpes simplex virus thymidine kinase polyadenylation signal (Cole and Stacy, 1985)
   3825..3841    -  polyA_signal   bGH poly(A) signal (fragment): bovine growth hormone polyadenylation signal
   4063..4651    +  rep_origin     ori: high-copy-number ColE1/pMB1/pBR322/pUC origin of replication
>Addgene plasmid #130810 | pAG330 td-FAST | depositor full sequence | sequence record 250343 | pAG330 td-FAST sequence 4765 bps
TAGTTATTAATAGTAATCAATTACGGGGTCATTAGTTCATAGCCCATATATGGAGTTCCGCGTTACATAA
CTTACGGTAAATGGCCCGCCTGGCTGACCGCCCAACGACCCCCGCCCATTGACGTCAATAATGACGTATG
TTCCCATAGTAACGCCAATAGGGACTTTCCATTGACGTCAATGGGTGGAGTATTTACGGTAAACTGCCCA
CTTGGCAGTACATCAAGTGTATCATATGCCAAGTACGCCCCCTATTGACGTCAATGACGGTAAATGGCCC
GCCTGGCATTATGCCCAGTACATGACCTTATGGGACTTTCCTACTTGGCAGTACATCTACGTATTAGTCA
TCGCTATTACCATGGTGATGCGGTTTTGGCAGTACATCAATGGGCGTGGATAGCGGTTTGACTCACGGGG
ATTTCCAAGTCTCCACCCCATTGACGTCAATGGGAGTTTGTTTTGGCACCAAAATCAACGGGACTTTCCA
AAATGTCGTAACAACTCCGCCCCATTGACGCAAATGGGCGGTAGGCGTGTACGGTGGGAGGTCTATATAA
GCAGAGCTGGTTTAGTGAACCGTCAGATCCGCTAGCGCTACCGGACTCAGATCTGCCACCATGGAACATG
TCGCCTTCGGCAGCGAGGATATCGAGAACACTCTGGCTAAGATGGATGACGGGCAACTGGACGGCTTGGC
ATTCGGGGCCATTCAACTGGACGGGGACGGTAATATTCTCCAGTACAATGCAGCTGAAGGTGACATAACT
GGACGTGATCCTAAACAAGTGATTGGCAAGAATTTCTTCAAAGATGTTGCTCCCGGCACCGATTCACCTG
AGTTTTACGGGAAGTTCAAAGAGGGCGTTGCCTCCGGCAACCTCAACACTATGTTCGAATGGATGATACC
GACAAGCAGAGGCCCAACCAAGGTAAAAGTTCATATGAAGAAAGCTCTGTCTGGAGACTCTTATTGGGTG
TTTGTGAAGAGAGTCGGCGGCGGCTCCGGAGGAGGAGAACACGTTGCCTTTGGCTCTGAGGATATCGAAA
ATACGCTGGCCAAAATGGATGACGGTCAGCTGGATGGCCTGGCATTCGGAGCCATACAGCTTGACGGCGA
TGGAAACATCCTCCAGTACAACGCCGCGGAGGGTGACATTACCGGTCGCGATCCAAAACAGGTTATTGGC
AAGAACTTCTTTAAGGACGTTGCACCCGGGACTGACTCTCCCGAATTTTACGGAAAGTTCAAGGAAGGGG
TGGCATCTGGCAATCTTAATACAATGTTTGAATGGATGATTCCTACTAGTAGAGGACCAACAAAGGTGAA
GGTGCACATGAAGAAAGCCTTGTCCGGCGACTCCTACTGGGTCTTTGTGAAACGGGTGGGATCCGAACAA
AAGCTTATTTCTGAAGAGGACTTGTAAATAGGCGGCCGCGACTCTAGATCATAATCAGCCATACCACATT
TGTAGAGGTTTTACTTGCTTTAAAAAACCTCCCACACCTCCCCCTGAACCTGAAACATAAAATGAATGCA
ATTGTTGTTGTTAACTTGTTTATTGCAGCTTATAATGGTTACAAATAAAGCAATAGCATCACAAATTTCA
CAAATAAAGCATTTTTTTCACTGCATTCTAGTTGTGGTTTGTCCAAACTCATCAATGTATCTTAAGGCGT
AAATTGTAAGCGTTAATATTTTGTTAAAATTCGCGTTAAATTTTTGTTAAATCAGCTCATTTTTTAACCA
ATAGGCCGAAATCGGCAAAATCCCTTATAAATCAAAAGAATAGACCGAGATAGGGT
[37 nt withheld, positions 1807-1843]
AAAGAACGTGGACTCCAACGTCAAAGG
[49 nt withheld, positions 1871-1919]
T
[91 nt withheld, positions 1921-2011]
G
[124 nt withheld, positions 2013-2136]
CAGGTGGCACTTTTCGGGGAAATGTGCGCGGAACCCCTATTTGTTTATTTTTCTAAATACATTCAAATAT
GTATCCGCTCATGAGACAATAACCCTGATAAATGCTTCAATAATATTGAAAAAGGAAGAGTCCTGAGGCG
GAAAGAACCAGCTGTGGAATGTGTGTCAGTTAGGGTGTGGAAAGTCCCCAGGCTCCCCAGCAGGCAGAAG
TATGCAAAGCATGCATCTCAATTAGTCAGCAACCAGGTGTGGAAAGTCCCCAGGCTCCCCAGCAGGCAGA
AGTATGCAAAGCATGCATCTCAATTAGTCAGCAACCATAGTCCCGCCCCTAACTCCGCCCATCCCGCCCC
TAACTCCGCCCAGTTCCGCCCATTCTCCGCCCCATGGCTGACTAATTTTTTTTATTTATGCAGAGGCCGA
GGCCGCCTCGGCCTCTGAGCTATTCCAGAAGTAGTGAGGAGGCTTTTTTGGAGGCCTAGGCTTTTGCAAA
GATCGATCAAGAGACAGGATGAGGATCGTTTCGCATGATTGAACAAGATGGATTGCACGCAGGTTCTCCG
GCCGCTTGGGTGGAGAGGCTATTCGGCTATGACTGGGCACAACAGACAATCGGCTGCTCTGATGCCGCCG
TGTTCCGGCTGTCAGCGCAGGGGCGCCCGGTTCTTTTTGTCAAGACCGACCTGTCCGGTGCCCTGAATGA
ACTGCAAGACGAGGCAGCGCGGCTATCGTGGCTGGCCACGACGGGCGTTCCTTGCGCAGCTGTGCTCGAC
GTTGTCACTGAAGCGGGAAGGGACTGGCTGCTATTGGGCGAAGTGCCGGGGCAGGATCTCCTGTCATCTC
ACCTTGCTCCTGCCGAGAAAGTATCCATCATGGCTGATGCAATGCGGCGGCTGCATACGCTTGATCCGGC
TACCTGCCCATTCGACCACCAAGCGAAACATCGCATCGAGCGAGCACGTACTCGGATGGAAGCCGGTCTT
GTCGATCAGGATGATCTGGACGAAGAGCATCAGGGGCTCGCGCCAGCCGAACTGTTCGCCAGGCTCAAGG
CGAGCATGCCCGACGGCGAGGATCTCGTCGTGACCCATGGCGATGCCTGCTTGCCGAATATCATGGTGGA
AAATGGCCGCTTTTCTGGATTCATCGACTGTGGCCGGCTGGGTGTGGCGGACCGCTATCAGGACATAGCG
TTGGCTACCCGTGATATTGCTGAAGAGCTTGGCGGCGAATGGGCTGACCGCTTCCTCGTGCTTTACGGTA
TCGCCGCTCCCGATTCGCAGCGCATCGCCTTCTATCGCCTTCTTGACGAGTTCTTCTGAGCGGGACTCTG
GGGTTCGAAATGACCGACCAAGCGACGCCCAACCTGCCATCACGAGATTTCGATTCCACCGCCGCCTTCT
ATGAAAGGTTGGGCTTCGGAATCGTTTTCCGGGACGCCGGCTGGATGATCCTCCAGCGCGGGGATCTCAT
GCTGGAGTTCTTCGCCCACCCTAGGGGGAGGCTAACTGAAACACGGAAGGAGACAATACCGGAAGGAACC
CGCGCTATGACGGCAATAAAAAGACAGAATAAAACGCACGGTGTTGGGTCGTTTGTTCATAAACGCGGGG
TTCGGTCCCAGGGCTGGCACTCTGTCGATACCCCACCGAGACCCCATTGGGGCCAATACGCCCGCGTTTC
TTCCTTTTCCCCACCCCACCCCCCAAGTTCGGGTGAAGGCCCAGGGCTCGCAGCCAACGTCGGGGCGGCA
GGCCCTGCCATAGCCTCAGGTTACTCATATATACTTTAGATTGATTTAAAACTTCATTTTTAATTTAAAA
GGATCTAGGTGAAGATCCTTTTTGATAATCTCATGACCAAAATCCCTTAACGTGAGTTTTCGTTCCACTG
AGCGTCAGACCCCGTAGAAAAGATCAAAGGATCTTCTTGAGATCCTTTTTTTCTGCGCGTAATCTGCTGC
TTGCAAACAAAAAAACCACCGCTACCAGCGGTGGTTTGTTTGCCGGATCAAGAGCTACCAACTCTTTTTC
CGAAGGTAACTGGCTTCAGCAGAGCGCAGATACCAAATACTGTCCTTCTAGTGTAGCCGTAGTTAGGCCA
CCACTTCAAGAACTCTGTAGCACCGCCTACATACCTCGCTCTGCTAATCCTGTTACCAGTGGCTGCTGCC
AGTGGCGATAAGTCGTGTCTTACCGGGTTGGACTCAAGACGATAGTTACCGGATAAGGCGCAGCGGTCGG
GCTGAACGGGGGGTTCGTGCACACAGCCCAGCTTGGAGCGAACGACCTACACCGAACTGAGATACCTACA
GCGTGAGCTATGAGAAAGCGCCACGCTTCCCGAAGGGAGAAAGGCGGACAGGTATCCGGTAAGCGGCAGG
GTCGGAACAGGAGAGCGCACGAGGGAGCTTCCAGGGGGAAACGCCTGGTATCTTTATAGTCCTGTCGGGT
TTCGCCACCTCTGACTTGAGCGTCGATTTTTGTGATGCTCGTCAGGGGGGCGGAGCCTATGGAAAAACGC
CAGCAACGCGGCCTTTTTACGGTTCCTGGCCTTTTGCTGGCCTTTTGCTCACATGTTCTTTCCTGCGTTA
TCCCCTGATTCTGTGGATAACCGTATTACCGCCATGCAT
