Features (pLannotate 1.2.2; 17 found; start..end, strand, type, name):
      1..28      +  rep_origin     RSF ori (fragment): Plasmids containing the RSF 1030 origin of replication can be propagated in E. coli cells that contain additional plasmids with compatible origins.
     96..399     +  enhancer       CMV enhancer: human cytomegalovirus immediate early enhancer
    400..603     +  promoter       CMV promoter: human cytomegalovirus (CMV) immediate early promoter
    626..649     +  misc_feature   MCS (fragment): multiple cloning site
    656..1030    +  CDS            pyp: PYP_HALHA - Experimental evidence at protein level: Swiss-Prot protein existence level 1. Photoactive blue light protein. Probably functions as a photoreceptor for a negative phototaxis response. From Halorhodospira halophila (Ectothiorhodospira halophila).
   1052..1423    +  CDS            pyp: PYP_HALHA - Experimental evidence at protein level: Swiss-Prot protein existence level 1. Photoactive blue light protein. Probably functions as a photoreceptor for a negative phototaxis response. From Halorhodospira halophila (Ectothiorhodospira halophila).
   1433..1459    +  CDS            Myc (fragment): Myc (human c-Myc proto-oncogene) epitope tag
   1482..1565    +  CDS            large T antigen (fragment): large T antigen from SV40 (simian virus 40)
   1588..1709    +  polyA_signal   SV40 poly(A) signal: SV40 polyadenylation signal
   1743..2171    -  rep_origin     f1 ori (sequence partly withheld): f1 bacteriophage origin of replication; arrow indicates direction of (+) strand synthesis
   2198..2302    +  promoter       AmpR promoter: bla
   2304..2661    +  promoter       SV40 promoter: SV40 enhancer and early promoter
   2696..3490    +  CDS            NeoR/KanR: aminoglycoside phosphotransferase from Tn5; aph(3')-II (or nptII); confers resistance to neomycin, kanamycin, and G418 (Geneticin®)
   3511..3663    +  CDS            ble (fragment): BLE_KLEPN - Experimental evidence at protein level: Swiss-Prot protein existence level 1. Binding protein with a strong affinity to the bleomycin family of antibiotics. Binds to CL990; an antimitotic-antibiotic compound. From Klebsiella pneumoniae.
   3722..3769    +  polyA_signal   HSV TK poly(A) signal: herpes simplex virus thymidine kinase polyadenylation signal (Cole and Stacy, 1985)
   3860..3876    -  polyA_signal   bGH poly(A) signal (fragment): bovine growth hormone polyadenylation signal
   4098..4686    +  rep_origin     ori: high-copy-number ColE1/pMB1/pBR322/pUC origin of replication
>Addgene plasmid #130810 | pAG330 td-FAST | addgene full sequence | sequence record 254933 | Addgene NGS Result
CTGATTCTGTGGATAACCGTATTACCGCCATGCATTAGTTATTAATAGTAATCAATTACGGGGTCATTAG
TTCATAGCCCATATATGGAGTTCCGCGTTACATAACTTACGGTAAATGGCCCGCCTGGCTGACCGCCCAA
CGACCCCCGCCCATTGACGTCAATAATGACGTATGTTCCCATAGTAACGCCAATAGGGACTTTCCATTGA
CGTCAATGGGTGGAGTATTTACGGTAAACTGCCCACTTGGCAGTACATCAAGTGTATCATATGCCAAGTA
CGCCCCCTATTGACGTCAATGACGGTAAATGGCCCGCCTGGCATTATGCCCAGTACATGACCTTATGGGA
CTTTCCTACTTGGCAGTACATCTACGTATTAGTCATCGCTATTACCATGGTGATGCGGTTTTGGCAGTAC
ATCAATGGGCGTGGATAGCGGTTTGACTCACGGGGATTTCCAAGTCTCCACCCCATTGACGTCAATGGGA
GTTTGTTTTGGCACCAAAATCAACGGGACTTTCCAAAATGTCGTAACAACTCCGCCCCATTGACGCAAAT
GGGCGGTAGGCGTGTACGGTGGGAGGTCTATATAAGCAGAGCTGGTTTAGTGAACCGTCAGATCCGCTAG
CGCTACCGGACTCAGATCTGCCACCATGGAACATGTCGCCTTCGGCAGCGAGGATATCGAGAACACTCTG
GCTAAGATGGATGACGGGCAACTGGACGGCTTGGCATTCGGGGCCATTCAACTGGACGGGGACGGTAATA
TTCTCCAGTACAATGCAGCTGAAGGTGACATAACTGGACGTGATCCTAAACAAGTGATTGGCAAGAATTT
CTTCAAAGATGTTGCTCCCGGCACCGATTCACCTGAGTTTTACGGGAAGTTCAAAGAGGGCGTTGCCTCC
GGCAACCTCAACACTATGTTCGAATGGATGATACCGACAAGCAGAGGCCCAACCAAGGTAAAAGTTCATA
TGAAGAAAGCTCTGTCTGGAGACTCTTATTGGGTGTTTGTGAAGAGAGTCGGCGGCGGCTCCGGAGGAGG
AGAACACGTTGCCTTTGGCTCTGAGGATATCGAAAATACGCTGGCCAAAATGGATGACGGTCAGCTGGAT
GGCCTGGCATTCGGAGCCATACAGCTTGACGGCGATGGAAACATCCTCCAGTACAACGCCGCGGAGGGTG
ACATTACCGGTCGCGATCCAAAACAGGTTATTGGCAAGAACTTCTTTAAGGACGTTGCACCCGGGACTGA
CTCTCCCGAATTTTACGGAAAGTTCAAGGAAGGGGTGGCATCTGGCAATCTTAATACAATGTTTGAATGG
ATGATTCCTACTAGTAGAGGACCAACAAAGGTGAAGGTGCACATGAAGAAAGCCTTGTCCGGCGACTCCT
ACTGGGTCTTTGTGAAACGGGTGGGATCCGAACAAAAGCTTATTTCTGAAGAGGACTTGTAAATAGGCGG
CCGCGACTCTAGATCATAATCAGCCATACCACATTTGTAGAGGTTTTACTTGCTTTAAAAAACCTCCCAC
ACCTCCCCCTGAACCTGAAACATAAAATGAATGCAATTGTTGTTGTTAACTTGTTTATTGCAGCTTATAA
TGGTTACAAATAAAGCAATAGCATCACAAATTTCACAAATAAAGCATTTTTTTCACTGCATTCTAGTTGT
GGTTTGTCCAAACTCATCAATGTATCTTAAGGCGTAAATTGTAAGCGTTAATATTTTGTTAAAATTCGCG
TTAAATTTTTGTTAAATCAGCTCATTTTTTAACCAATAGGCCGAAATCGGCAAAATCCCTTATAAATCAA
AAGAATAGACCGAGATAGGGT
[37 nt withheld, positions 1842-1878]
AAAGAACGTGGACTCCAACGTCAAAGG
[49 nt withheld, positions 1906-1954]
T
[91 nt withheld, positions 1956-2046]
G
[124 nt withheld, positions 2048-2171]
CAGGTGGCACTTTTCGGGGAAATGTGCGCGGAACCCCTATTTGTTTATTTTTCTAAATACATTCAAATAT
GTATCCGCTCATGAGACAATAACCCTGATAAATGCTTCAATAATATTGAAAAAGGAAGAGTCCTGAGGCG
GAAAGAACCAGCTGTGGAATGTGTGTCAGTTAGGGTGTGGAAAGTCCCCAGGCTCCCCAGCAGGCAGAAG
TATGCAAAGCATGCATCTCAATTAGTCAGCAACCAGGTGTGGAAAGTCCCCAGGCTCCCCAGCAGGCAGA
AGTATGCAAAGCATGCATCTCAATTAGTCAGCAACCATAGTCCCGCCCCTAACTCCGCCCATCCCGCCCC
TAACTCCGCCCAGTTCCGCCCATTCTCCGCCCCATGGCTGACTAATTTTTTTTATTTATGCAGAGGCCGA
GGCCGCCTCGGCCTCTGAGCTATTCCAGAAGTAGTGAGGAGGCTTTTTTGGAGGCCTAGGCTTTTGCAAA
GATCGATCAAGAGACAGGATGAGGATCGTTTCGCATGATTGAACAAGATGGATTGCACGCAGGTTCTCCG
GCCGCTTGGGTGGAGAGGCTATTCGGCTATGACTGGGCACAACAGACAATCGGCTGCTCTGATGCCGCCG
TGTTCCGGCTGTCAGCGCAGGGGCGCCCGGTTCTTTTTGTCAAGACCGACCTGTCCGGTGCCCTGAATGA
ACTGCAAGACGAGGCAGCGCGGCTATCGTGGCTGGCCACGACGGGCGTTCCTTGCGCAGCTGTGCTCGAC
GTTGTCACTGAAGCGGGAAGGGACTGGCTGCTATTGGGCGAAGTGCCGGGGCAGGATCTCCTGTCATCTC
ACCTTGCTCCTGCCGAGAAAGTATCCATCATGGCTGATGCAATGCGGCGGCTGCATACGCTTGATCCGGC
TACCTGCCCATTCGACCACCAAGCGAAACATCGCATCGAGCGAGCACGTACTCGGATGGAAGCCGGTCTT
GTCGATCAGGATGATCTGGACGAAGAGCATCAGGGGCTCGCGCCAGCCGAACTGTTCGCCAGGCTCAAGG
CGAGCATGCCCGACGGCGAGGATCTCGTCGTGACCCATGGCGATGCCTGCTTGCCGAATATCATGGTGGA
AAATGGCCGCTTTTCTGGATTCATCGACTGTGGCCGGCTGGGTGTGGCGGACCGCTATCAGGACATAGCG
TTGGCTACCCGTGATATTGCTGAAGAGCTTGGCGGCGAATGGGCTGACCGCTTCCTCGTGCTTTACGGTA
TCGCCGCTCCCGATTCGCAGCGCATCGCCTTCTATCGCCTTCTTGACGAGTTCTTCTGAGCGGGACTCTG
GGGTTCGAAATGACCGACCAAGCGACGCCCAACCTGCCATCACGAGATTTCGATTCCACCGCCGCCTTCT
ATGAAAGGTTGGGCTTCGGAATCGTTTTCCGGGACGCCGGCTGGATGATCCTCCAGCGCGGGGATCTCAT
GCTGGAGTTCTTCGCCCACCCTAGGGGGAGGCTAACTGAAACACGGAAGGAGACAATACCGGAAGGAACC
CGCGCTATGACGGCAATAAAAAGACAGAATAAAACGCACGGTGTTGGGTCGTTTGTTCATAAACGCGGGG
TTCGGTCCCAGGGCTGGCACTCTGTCGATACCCCACCGAGACCCCATTGGGGCCAATACGCCCGCGTTTC
TTCCTTTTCCCCACCCCACCCCCCAAGTTCGGGTGAAGGCCCAGGGCTCGCAGCCAACGTCGGGGCGGCA
GGCCCTGCCATAGCCTCAGGTTACTCATATATACTTTAGATTGATTTAAAACTTCATTTTTAATTTAAAA
GGATCTAGGTGAAGATCCTTTTTGATAATCTCATGACCAAAATCCCTTAACGTGAGTTTTCGTTCCACTG
AGCGTCAGACCCCGTAGAAAAGATCAAAGGATCTTCTTGAGATCCTTTTTTTCTGCGCGTAATCTGCTGC
TTGCAAACAAAAAAACCACCGCTACCAGCGGTGGTTTGTTTGCCGGATCAAGAGCTACCAACTCTTTTTC
CGAAGGTAACTGGCTTCAGCAGAGCGCAGATACCAAATACTGTTCTTCTAGTGTAGCCGTAGTTAGGCCA
CCACTTCAAGAACTCTGTAGCACCGCCTACATACCTCGCTCTGCTAATCCTGTTACCAGTGGCTGCTGCC
AGTGGCGATAAGTCGTGTCTTACCGGGTTGGACTCAAGACGATAGTTACCGGATAAGGCGCAGCGGTCGG
GCTGAACGGGGGGTTCGTGCACACAGCCCAGCTTGGAGCGAACGACCTACACCGAACTGAGATACCTACA
GCGTGAGCTATGAGAAAGCGCCACGCTTCCCGAAGGGAGAAAGGCGGACAGGTATCCGGTAAGCGGCAGG
GTCGGAACAGGAGAGCGCACGAGGGAGCTTCCAGGGGGAAACGCCTGGTATCTTTATAGTCCTGTCGGGT
TTCGCCACCTCTGACTTGAGCGTCGATTTTTGTGATGCTCGTCAGGGGGGCGGAGCCTATGGAAAAACGC
CAGCAACGCGGCCTTTTTACGGTTCCTGGCCTTTTGCTGGCCTTTTGCTCACATGTTCTTTCCTGCGTTA
TCCC
