>Addgene plasmid #130810 | pAG330 td-FAST | depositor partial sequence | sequence record 250344 | tdFAST
ATGGAACATGTCGCCTTCGGCAGCGAGGATATCGAGAACACTCTGGCTAAGATGGATGACGGGCAACTGG
ACGGCTTGGCATTCGGGGCCATTCAACTGGACGGGGACGGTAATATTCTCCAGTACAATGCAGCTGAAGG
TGACATAACTGGACGTGATCCTAAACAAGTGATTGGCAAGAATTTCTTCAAAGATGTTGCTCCCGGCACC
GATTCACCTGAGTTTTACGGGAAGTTCAAAGAGGGCGTTGCCTCCGGCAACCTCAACACTATGTTCGAAT
GGATGATACCGACAAGCAGAGGCCCAACCAAGGTAAAAGTTCATATGAAGAAAGCTCTGTCTGGAGACTC
TTATTGGGTGTTTGTGAAGAGAGTCGGCGGCGGCTCCGGAGGAGGAGAACACGTTGCCTTTGGCTCTGAG
GATATCGAAAATACGCTGGCCAAAATGGATGACGGTCAGCTGGATGGCCTGGCATTCGGAGCCATACAGC
TTGACGGCGATGGAAACATCCTCCAGTACAACGCCGCGGAGGGTGACATTACCGGTCGCGATCCAAAACA
GGTTATTGGCAAGAACTTCTTTAAGGACGTTGCACCCGGGACTGACTCTCCCGAATTTTACGGAAAGTTC
AAGGAAGGGGTGGCATCTGGCAATCTTAATACAATGTTTGAATGGATGATTCCTACTAGTAGAGGACCAA
CAAAGGTGAAGGTGCACATGAAGAAAGCCTTGTCCGGCGACTCCTACTGGGTCTTTGTGAAACGGGTG
